>Addgene plasmid #116390 | pHAGE-FGFR3-V788M | addgene full sequence | sequence record 237701 | Addgene NGS Result
AAGAAGAAGGTGGAGAGAGAGACAGAGACAGATCCATTCGATTAGTGAACGGATCTCGACGGTATCGCCG
AATTCACAAATGGCAGTATTCATCCACAATTTTAAAAGAAAAGGGGGGATTGGGGGGTACAGTGCAGGGG
AAAGAATAGTAGACATAATAGCAACAGACATACAAACTAAAGAATTACAAAAACAAATTACAAAAATTCA
AAATTTTCGGGTTTATTACAGGGACAGCAGAGATCCAGTTTGGACTAGTCGTGAGGCTCCGGTGCCCGTC
AGTGGGCAGAGCGCACATCGCCCACAGTCCCCGAGAAGTTGGGGGGAGGGGTCGGCAATTGAACCGGTGC
CTAGAGAAGGTGGCGCGGGGTAAACTGGGAAAGTGATGTCGTGTACTGGCTCCGCCTTTTTCCCGAGGGT
GGGGGAGAACCGTATATAAGTGCAGTAGTCGCCGTGAACGTTCTTTTTCGCAACGGGTTTGCCGCCAGAA
CACAGGTAAGTGCCGTGTGTGGTTCCCGCGGGCCTGGCCTCTTTACGGGTTATGGCCCTTGCGTGCCTTG
AATTACTTCCACCTGGCTGCAGTACGTGATTCTTGATCCCGAGCTTCGGGTTGGAAGTGGGTGGGAGAGT
TCGAGGCCTTGCGCTTAAGGAGCCCCTTCGCCTCGTGCTTGAGTTGAGGCCTGGCCTGGGCGCTGGGGCC
GCCGCGTGCGAATCTGGTGGCACCTTCGCGCCTGTCTCGCTGCTTTCGATAAGTCTCTAGCCATTTAAAA
TTTTTGATGACCTGCTGCGACGCTTTTTTTCTGGCAAGATAGTCTTGTAAATGCGGGCCAAGATCTGCAC
ACTGGTATTTCGGTTTTTGGGGCCGCGGGCGGCGACGGGGCCCGTGCGTCCCAGCGCACATGTTCGGCGA
GGCGGGGCCTGCGAGCGCGGCCACCGAGAATCGGACGGGGGTAGTCTCAAGCTGGCCGGCCTGCTCTGGT
GCCTGGCCTCGCGCCGCCGTGTATCGCCCCGCCCTGGGCGGCAAGGCTGGCCCGGTCGGCACCAGTTGCG
TGAGCGGAAAGATGGCCGCTTCCCGGCCCTGCTGCAGGGAGCTCAAAATGGAGGACGCGGCGCTCGGGAG
AGCGGGCGGGTGAGTCACCCACACAAAGGAAAAGGGCCTTTCCGTCCTCAGCCGTCGCTTCATGTGACTC
CACGGAGTACCGGGCGCCGTCCAGGCACCTCGATTAGTTCTCGAGCTTTTGGAGTACGTCGTCTTTAGGT
TGGGGGGAGGGGTTTTATGCGATGGAGTTTCCCCACACTGAGTGGGTGGAGACTGAAGTTAGGCCAGCTT
GGCACTTGATGTAATTCTCCTTGGAATTTGCCCTTTTTGAGTTTGGATCTTGGTTCATTCTCAAGCCTCA
GACAGTGGTTCAAAGTTTTTTTCTTCCATTTCAGGTGTCGTGAAGCGGCCCTGCAGATATCAACAAGTTT
GTACAAAAAAGCAGAAGGGCCGTCAAGGCCCACCATGGGCGCCCCTGCCTGCGCCCTCGCGCTCTGCGTG
GCCGTGGCCATCGTGGCCGGCGCCTCCTCGGAGTCCTTGGGGACGGAGCAGCGCGTCGTGGGGCGAGCGG
CAGAAGTCCCGGGCCCAGAGCCCGGCCAGCAGGAGCAGTTGGTCTTCGGCAGCGGGGATGCTGTGGAGCT
GAGCTGTCCCCCGCCCGGGGGTGGTCCCATGGGGCCCACTGTCTGGGTCAAGGATGGCACAGGGCTGGTG
CCCTCGGAGCGTGTCCTGGTGGGGCCCCAGCGGCTGCAGGTGCTGAATGCCTCCCACGAGGACTCCGGGG
CCTACAGCTGCCGGCAGCGGCTCACGCAGCGCGTACTGTGCCACTTCAGTGTGCGGGTGACAGACGCTCC
ATCCTCGGGAGATGACGAAGACGGGGAGGACGAGGCTGAGGACACAGGTGTGGACACAGGGGCCCCTTAC
TGGACACGGCCCGAGCGGATGGACAAGAAGCTGCTGGCCGTGCCGGCCGCCAACACCGTCCGCTTCCGCT
GCCCAGCCGCTGGCAACCCCACTCCCTCCATCTCCTGGCTGAAGAACGGCAGGGAGTTCCGCGGCGAGCA
CCGCATTGGAGGCATCAAGCTGCGGCATCAGCAGTGGAGCCTGGTCATGGAAAGCGTGGTGCCCTCGGAC
CGCGGCAACTACACCTGCGTCGTGGAGAACAAGTTTGGCAGCATCCGGCAGACGTACACGCTGGACGTGC
TGGAGCGCTCCCCGCACCGGCCCATCCTGCAGGCGGGGCTGCCGGCCAACCAGACGGCGGTGCTGGGCAG
CGACGTGGAGTTCCACTGCAAGGTGTACAGTGACGCACAGCCCCACATCCAGTGGCTCAAGCACGTGGAG
GTGAACGGCAGCAAGGTGGGCCCGGACGGCACACCCTACGTTACCGTGCTCAAGACGGCGGGCGCTAACA
CCACCGACAAGGAGCTAGAGGTTCTCTCCTTGCACAACGTCACCTTTGAGGACGCCGGGGAGTACACCTG
CCTGGCGGGCAATTCTATTGGGTTTTCTCATCACTCTGCGTGGCTGGTGGTGCTGCCAGCCGAGGAGGAG
CTGGTGGAGGCTGACGAGGCGGGCAGTGTGTATGCAGGCATCCTCAGCTACGGGGTGGGCTTCTTCCTGT
TCATCCTGGTGGTGGCGGCTGTGACGCTCTGCCGCCTGCGCAGCCCCCCCAAGAAAGGCCTGGGCTCCCC
CACCGTGCACAAGATCTCCCGCTTCCCGCTCAAGCGACAGGTGTCCCTGGAGTCCAACGCGTCCATGAGC
TCCAACACACCACTGGTGCGCATCGCAAGGCTGTCCTCAGGGGAGGGCCCCACGCTGGCCAATGTCTCCG
AGCTCGAGCTGCCTGCCGACCCCAAATGGGAGCTGTCTCGGGCCCGGCTGACCCTGGGCAAGCCCCTTGG
GGAGGGCTGCTTCGGCCAGGTGGTCATGGCGGAGGCCATCGGCATTGACAAGGACCGGGCCGCCAAGCCT
GTCACCGTAGCCGTGAAGATGCTGAAAGACGATGCCACTGACAAGGACCTGTCGGACCTGGTGTCTGAGA
TGGAGATGATGAAGATGATCGGGAAACACAAAAACATCATCAACCTGCTGGGCGCCTGCACGCAGGGCGG
GCCCCTGTACGTGCTGGTGGAGTACGCGGCCAAGGGTAACCTGCGGGAGTTTCTGCGGGCGCGGCGGCCC
CCGGGCCTGGACTACTCCTTCGACACCTGCAAGCCGCCCGAGGAGCAGCTCACCTTCAAGGACCTGGTGT
CCTGTGCCTACCAGGTGGCCCGGGGCATGGAGTACTTGGCCTCCCAGAAGTGCATCCACAGGGACCTGGC
TGCCCGCAATGTGCTGGTGACCGAGGACAACGTGATGAAGATCGCAGACTTCGGGCTGGCCCGGGACGTG
CACAACCTCGACTACTACAAGAAGACAACCAACGGCCGGCTGCCCGTGAAGTGGATGGCGCCTGAGGCCT
TGTTTGACCGAGTCTACACTCACCAGAGTGACGTCTGGTCCTTTGGGGTCCTGCTCTGGGAGATCTTCAC
GCTGGGGGGCTCCCCGTACCCCGGCATCCCTGTGGAGGAGCTCTTCAAGCTGCTGAAGGAGGGCCACCGC
ATGGACAAGCCCGCCAACTGCACACACGACCTGTACATGATCATGCGGGAGTGCTGGCATGCCGCGCCCT
CCCAGAGGCCCACCTTCAAGCAGCTGGTGGAGGACCTGGACCGTGTCCTTACCGTGACGTCCACCGACGA
GTACCTGGACCTGTCGGCGCCTTTCGAGCAGTACTCCCCGGGTGGCCAGGACACCCCCAGCTCCAGCTCC
TCAGGGGACGACTCCATGTTTGCCCACGACCTGCTGCCCCCGGCCCCACCCAGCAGTGGGGGCTCGCGGA
CGTAGGGCCTCATGGGCCCAGCTTTCTTGTACAAAGTGGTTGATATCCAGCACAGTGGCGGCCGCTCGAG
TCTAGAGGGCCCGCGGTTCGAAGGTAAGCCTATCCCTAACCCTCTCCTCGGTCTCGATTCTACGCGTACC
GGTTAGTAATGAGATCCCTCCCCCCCCCCTAACGTTACTGGCCGAAGCCGCTTGGAATAAGGCCGGTGTG
CGTTTGTCTATATGTTATTTTCCACCATATTGCCGTCTTTTGGCAATGTGAGGGCCCGGAAACCTGGCCC
TGTCTTCTTGACGAGCATTCCTAGGGGTCTTTCCCCTCTCGCCAAAGGAATGCAAGGTCTGTTGAATGTC
GTGAAGGAAGCAGTTCCTCTGGAAGCTTCTTGAAGACAAACAACGTCTGTAGCGACCCTTTGCAGGCAGC
GGAACCCCCCACCTGGCGACAGGTGCCTCTGCGGCCAAAAGCCACGTGTATAAGATACACCTGCAAAGGC
GGCACAACCCCAGTGCCACGTTGTGAGTTGGATAGTTGTGGAAAGAGTCAAATGGCTCTCCTCAAGCGTA
TTCAACAAGGGGCTGAAGGATGCCCAGAAGGTACCCCATTGTATGGGATCTGATCTGGGGCCTCGGTGCA
CATGCTTTACATGTGTTTAGTCGAGGTTAAAAAAACGTCTAGGCCCCCCGAACCACGGGGACGTGGTTTT
CCTTTGAAAAACACGATGATAATATGGCCACACATATGGTGAGCAAGGGCGAGGAGCTGTTCACCGGGGT
GGTGCCCATCCTGGTCGAGCTGGACGGCGACGTAAACGGCCACAAGTTCAGCGTGTCCGGCGAGGGCGAG
GGCGATGCCACCTACGGCAAGCTGACCCTGAAGTTCATCTGCACCACCGGCAAGCTGCCCGTGCCCTGGC
CCACCCTCGTGACCACCCTGACCTACGGCGTGCAGTGCTTCAGCCGCTACCCCGACCACATGAAGCAGCA
CGACTTCTTCAAGTCCGCCATGCCCGAAGGCTACGTCCAGGAGCGCACCATCTTCTTCAAGGACGACGGC
AACTACAAGACCCGCGCCGAGGTGAAGTTCGAGGGCGACACCCTGGTGAACCGCATCGAGCTGAAGGGCA
TCGACTTCAAGGAGGACGGCAACATCCTGGGGCACAAGCTGGAGTACAACTACAACAGCCACAACGTCTA
TATCATGGCCGACAAGCAGAAGAACGGCATCAAGGTGAACTTCAAGATCCGCCACAACATCGAGGACGGC
AGCGTGCAGCTCGCCGACCACTACCAGCAGAACACCCCCATCGGCGACGGCCCCGTGCTGCTGCCCGACA
ACCACTACCTGAGCACCCAGTCCGCCCTGAGCAAAGACCCCAACGAGAAGCGCGATCACATGGTCCTGCT
GGAGTTCGTGACCGCCGCCGGGATCACTCTCGGCATGGACGAGCTGTACAAGTAAATCGATAGATCCTAA
TCAACCTCTGGATTACAAAATTTGTGAAAGATTGACTGGTATTCTTAACTATGTTGCTCCTTTTACGCTA
TGTGGATACGCTGCTTTAATGCCTTTGTATCATGCTATTGCTTCCCGTATGGCTTTCATTTTCTCCTCCT
TGTATAAATCCTGGTTGCTGTCTCTTTATGAGGAGTTGTGGCCCGTTGTCAGGCAACGTGGCGTGGTGTG
CACTGTGTTTGCTGACGCAACCCCCACTGGTTGGGGCATTGCCACCACCTGTCAGCTCCTTTCCGGGACT
TTCGCTTTCCCCCTCCCTATTGCCACGGCGGAACTCATCGCCGCCTGCCTTGCCCGCTGCTGGACAGGGG
CTCGGCTGTTGGGCACTGACAATTCCGTGGTGTTGTCGGGGAAATCATCGTCCTTTCCTTGGCTGCTCGC
CTGTGTTGCCACCTGGATTCTGCGCGGGACGTCCTTCTGCTACGTCCCTTCGGCCCTCAATCCAGCGGAC
CTTCCTTCCCGCGGCCTGCTGCCGGCTCTGCGGCCTCTTCCGCGTCTTCGCCTTCGCCCTCAGACGAGTC
GGATCTCCCTTTGGGCCGCCTCCCCGCCTGAGATCCTTTAAGACCAATGACTTACAAGGCAGCTGTAGAT
CTTAGCCACTTTTTAAAAGAAAAGGGGGGACTGGAAGGGCTAATTCACTCCCAACGAAGACAAGATCTGC
TTTTTGCTTGTACTGGGTCTCTCTGGTTAGACCAGATCTGAGCCTGGGAGCTCTCTGGCTAACTAGGGAA
CCCACTGCTTAAGCCTCAATAAAGCTTGCCTTGAGTGCTTCAAGTAGTGTGTGCCCGTCTGTTGTGTGAC
TCTGGTAACTAGAGATCCCTCAGACCCTTTTAGTCAGTGTGGAAAATCTCTAGCAGTAGTAGTTCATGTC
ATCTTATTATTCAGTATTTATAACTTGCAAAGAAATGAATATCAGAGAGTGAGAGGCCCGGGTTAATTAA
GGAAAGGGCTAGATCATTCTTGAAGACGAAAGGGCCTCGTGATACGCCTATTTTTATAGGTTAATGTCAT
GATAATAATGGTTTCTTAGACGTCAGGTGGCACTTTTCGGGGAAATGTGCGCGGAACCCCTATTTGTTTA
TTTTTCTAAATACATTCAAATATGTATCCGCTCATGAGACAATAACCCTGATAAATGCTTCAATAATATT
GAAAAAGGAAGAGTATGAGTATTCAACATTTCCGTGTCGCCCTTATTCCCTTTTTTGCGGCATTTTGCCT
TCCTGTTTTTGCTCACCCAGAAACGCTGGTGAAAGTAAAAGATGCTGAAGATCAGTTGGGTGCACGAGTG
GGTTACATCGAACTGGATCTCAACAGCGGTAAGATCCTTGAGAGTTTTCGCCCCGAAGAACGTTTTCCAA
TGATGAGCACTTTTAAAGTTCTGCTATGTGGCGCGGTATTATCCCGTGTTGACGCCGGGCAAGAGCAACT
CGGTCGCCGCATACACTATTCTCAGAATGACTTGGTTGAGTACTCACCAGTCACAGAAAAGCATCTTACG
GATGGCATGACAGTAAGAGAATTATGCAGTGCTGCCATAACCATGAGTGATAACACTGCGGCCAACTTAC
TTCTGACAACGATCGGAGGACCGAAGGAGCTAACCGCTTTTTTGCACAACATGGGGGATCATGTAACTCG
CCTTGATCGTTGGGAACCGGAGCTGAATGAAGCCATACCAAACGACGAGCGTGACACCACGATGCCTGTA
GCAATGGCAACAACGTTGCGCAAACTATTAACTGGCGAACTACTTACTCTAGCTTCCCGGCAACAATTAA
TAGACTGGATGGAGGCGGATAAAGTTGCAGGACCACTTCTGCGCTCGGCCCTTCCGGCTGGCTGGTTTAT
TGCTGATAAATCTGGAGCCGGTGAGCGTGGGTCTCGCGGTATCATTGCAGCACTGGGGCCAGATGGTAAG
CCCTCCCGTATCGTAGTTATCTACACGACGGGGAGTCAGGCAACTATGGATGAACGAAATAGACAGATCG
CTGAGATAGGTGCCTCACTGATTAAGCATTGGTAACTGTCAGACCAAGTTTACTCATATATACTTTAGAT
TGATTTAAAACTTCATTTTTAATTTAAAAGGATCTAGGTGAAGATCCTTTTTGATAATCTCATGACCAAA
ATCCCTTAACGTGAGTTTTCGTTCCACTGAGCGTCAGACCCCGTAGAAAAGATCAAAGGATCTTCTTGAG
ATCCTTTTTTTCTGCGCGTAATCTGCTGCTTGCAAACAAAAAAACCACCGCTACCAGCGGTGGTTTGTTT
GCCGGATCAAGAGCTACCAACTCTTTTTCCGAAGGTAACTGGCTTCAGCAGAGCGCAGATACCAAATACT
GTTCTTCTAGTGTAGCCGTAGTTAGGCCACCACTTCAAGAACTCTGTAGCACCGCCTACATACCTCGCTC
TGCTAATCCTGTTACCAGTGGCTGCTGCCAGTGGCGATAAGTCGTGTCTTACCGGGTTGGACTCAAGACG
ATAGTTACCGGATAAGGCGCAGCGGTCGGGCTGAACGGGGGGTTCGTGCACACAGCCCAGCTTGGAGCGA
ACGACCTACACCGAACTGAGATACCTACAGCGTGAGCTATGAGAAAGCGCCACGCTTCCCGAAGGGAGAA
AGGCGGACAGGTATCCGGTAAGCGGCAGGGTCGGAACAGGAGAGCGCACGAGGGAGCTTCCAGGGGGAAA
CGCCTGGTATCTTTATAGTCCTGTCGGGTTTCGCCACCTCTGACTTGAGCGTCGATTTTTGTGATGCTCG
TCAGGGGGGCGGAGCCTATGGAAAAACGCCAGCAACGCGGCCTTTTTACGGTTCCTGGCCTTTTGCTGGC
CTTTTGCTCACATGTTCTTTCCTGCGTTATCCCCTGATTCTGTGGATAACCGTATTACCGCCTTTGAGTG
AGCTGATACCGCTCGCCGCAGCCGAACGACCGAGCGCAGCGAGTCAGTGAGCGAGGAAGCGGAAGAGCGC
CCAATACGCAAACCGCCTCTCCCCGCGCGTTGGCCGATTCATTAATGCAGCAAGCTCATGGCTGACTAAT
TTTTTTTATTTATGCAGAGGCCGAGGCCGCCTCGGCCTCTGAGCTATTCCAGAAGTAGTGAGGAGGCTTT
TTTGGAGGCCTAGGCTTTTGCAAAAAGCTCCCCGTGGCACGACAGGTTTCCCGACTGGAAAGCGGGCAGT
GAGCGCAACGCAATTAATGTGAGTTAGCTCACTCATTAGGCACCCCAGGCTTTACACTTTATGCTTCCGG
CTCGTATGTTGTGTGGAATTGTGAGCGGATAACAATTTCACACAGGAAACAGCTATGACATGATTACGAA
TTTCACAAATAAAGCATTTTTTTCACTGCATTCTAGTTGTGGTTTGTCCAAACTCATCAATGTATCTTAT
CATGTCTGGATCAACTGGATAACTCAAGCTAACCAAAATCATCCCAAACTTCCCACCCCATACCCTATTA
CCACTGCCAATTACCTGTGGTTTCATTTACTCTAAACCTGTGATTCCTCTGAATTATTTTCATTTTAAAG
AAATTGTATTTGTTAAATATGTACTACAAACTTAGTAGTTGGAAGGGCTAATTCACTCCCAAAGAAGACA
AGATATCCTTGATCTGTGGATCTACCACACACAAGGCTACTTCCCTGATTAGCAGAACTACACACCAGGG
CCAGGGGTCAGATATCCACTGACCTTTGGATGGTGCTACAAGCTAGTACCAGTTGAGCCAGATAAGGTAG
AAGAGGCCAATAAAGGAGAGAACACCAGCTTGTTACACCCTGTGAGCCTGCATGGGATGGATGACCCGGA
GAGAGAAGTGTTAGAGTGGAGGTTTGACAGCCGCCTAGCATTTCATCACGTGGCCCGAGAGCTGCATCCG
GAGTACTTCAAGAACTGCTGATATCGAGCTTGCTACAAGGGACTTTCCGCTGGGGACTTTCCAGGGAGGC
GTGGCCTGGGCGGGACTGGGGAGTGGCGAGCCCTCAGATCCTGCATATAAGCAGCTGCTTTTTGCCTGTA
CTGGGTCTCTCTGGTTAGACCAGATCTGAGCCTGGGAGCTCTCTGGCTAACTAGGGAACCCACTGCTTAA
GCCTCAATAAAGCTTGCCTTGAGTGCTTCAAGTAGTGTGTGCCCGTCTGTTGTGTGACTCTGGTAACTAG
AGATCCCTCAGACCCTTTTAGTCAGTGTGGAAAATCTCTAGCAGTGGCGCCCGAACAGGGACTTGAAAGC
GAAAGGGAAACCAGAGGAGCTCTCTCGACGCAGGACTCGGCTTGCTGAAGCGCGCACGGCAAGAGGCGAG
GGGCGGCGACTGGTGAGTACGCCAAAAATTTTGACTAGCGGAGGCTAGAAGGAGAGAGATGGGTGCGAGA
GCGTCAGTATTAAGCGGGGGAGAATTAGATCGCGATGGGAAAAAATTCGGTTAAGGCCAGGGGGAAAGAA
AAAATATAAATTAAAACATATAGTATGGGCAAGCAGGGAGCTAGAACGATTCGCAGTTAATCCTGGCCTG
TTAGAAACATCAGAAGGCTGTAGACAAATACTGGGACAGCTACAACCATCCCTTCAGACAGGATCAGAAG
AACTTAGATCATTATATAATACAGTAGCAACCCTCTATTGTGTGCATCAAAGGATAGAGATAAAAGACAC
CAAGGAAGCTTTAGACAAGATAGAGGAAGAGCAAAACAAAAGTAAGACCACCGCACAGCAAGCGGCCGGC
CGCTGATCTTCAGACCTGGAGGAGGAGATATGAGGGACAATTGGAGAAGTGAATTATATAAATATAAAGT
AGTAAAAATTGAACCATTAGGAGTAGCACCCACCAAGGCAAAGAGAAGAGTGGTGCAGAGAGAAAAAAGA
GCAGTGGGAATAGGAGCTTTGTTCCTTGGGTTCTTGGGAGCAGCAGGAAGCACTATGGGCGCAGCGTCAA
TGACGCTGACGGTACAGGCCAGACAATTATTGTCTGGTATAGTGCAGCAGCAGAACAATTTGCTGAGGGC
TATTGAGGCGCAACAGCATCTGTTGCAACTCACAGTCTGGGGCATCAAGCAGCTCCAGGCAAGAATCCTG
GCTGTGGAAAGATACCTAAAGGATCAACAGCTCCTGGGGATTTGGGGTTGCTCTGGAAAACTCATTTGCA
CCACTGCTGTGCCTTGGAATGCTAGTTGGAGTAATAAATCTCTGGAACAGATTTGGAATCACACGACCTG
GATGGAGTGGGACAGAGAAATTAACAATTACACAAGCTTAATACACTCCTTAATTGAAGAATCGCAAAAC
CAGCAAGAAAAGAATGAACAAGAATTATTGGAATTAGATAAATGGGCAAGTTTGTGGAATTGGTTTAACA
TAACAAATTGGCTGTGGTATATAAAATTATTCATAATGATAGTAGGAGGCTTGGTAGGTTTAAGAATAGT
TTTTGCTGTACTTTCTATAGTGAATAGAGTTAGGCAGGGATATTCACCATTATCGTTTCAGACCCACCTC
CCAACCCCGAGGGGACCCGACAGGCCCGAAGGAATAG
Features (pLannotate 1.2.2; 27 found; start..end, strand, type, name):
    100..217     +  misc_feature   cPPT/CTS: central polypurine tract and central termination sequence of HIV-1
    265..1443    +  promoter       EF-1α promoter: strong constitutive promoter for human elongation factor EF-1α
   1464..1484    +  protein_bind   attB1: mutant version of attB; core recombination site for the Gateway® BP reaction BP Clonase™
   1505..3922    +  CDS            FGFR3: FGFR3_HUMAN - Also known as JTK4. Experimental evidence at protein level: Swiss-Prot protein existence level 1. Tyrosine-protein kinase that acts as cell-surface receptor for fibroblast growth factors and plays an essential role in the regulation of cell proliferation, differentiation and apoptosis. Plays an essential role in the regulation of chondrocyte differentiation, proliferation and apoptosis, and is required for normal skeleton development. Regulates both osteogenesis and postnatal bone mineralization by osteoblasts. Promotes apoptosis in chondrocytes, but can also promote cancer cell
   3939..3959    -  protein_bind   attB2: mutant version of attB; core recombination site for the Gateway® BP reaction BP Clonase™
   4013..4054    +  CDS            V5 tag: epitope tag from simian virus 5
   4180..4642    +  misc_feature   IRES: internal ribosome entry site (IRES) of the encephalomyocarditis virus (EMCV)
   4656..5375    +  CDS            EGFP: the original enhanced GFP (Yang et al., 1996) mammalian codon-optimized
   5389..5977    +  misc_feature   WPRE: woodchuck hepatitis virus posttranscriptional regulatory element
   5985..6050    +  CDS            nef (fragment): NEF_HV1Z2 - Experimental evidence at protein level: Swiss-Prot protein existence level 1. Extracellular Nef protein targets CD4(+) T-lymphocytes for apoptosis by interacting with CXCR4 surface receptors. From Human immunodeficiency virus type 1 group M subtype D (isolate Z2/CDC-Z34) (HIV-1).
   6052..6285    +  LTR            3' LTR (ΔU3): self-inactivating 3' long terminal repeat (LTR) from HIV-1
   6490..6594    +  promoter       AmpR promoter: bla
   6595..7455    +  CDS            AmpR: β-lactamase; bla; confers resistance to ampicillin, carbenicillin, and related antibiotics
   7626..8214    +  rep_origin     ori: high-copy-number ColE1/pMB1/pBR322/pUC origin of replication
   8397..8451    +  CDS            lacI (fragment): lac repressor; lacI; The lac repressor binds to the lac operator to inhibit transcription in E. coli. This inhibition can be relieved by adding lactose or isopropyl-β-D-thiogalactopyranoside (IPTG).
   8457..8550    +  rep_origin     SV40 ori (fragment): SV40 origin of replication
   8575..8612    +  CDS            lacI (fragment): lac repressor; lacI; The lac repressor binds to the lac operator to inhibit transcription in E. coli. This inhibition can be relieved by adding lactose or isopropyl-β-D-thiogalactopyranoside (IPTG).
   8625..8646    +  protein_bind   CAP binding site: CAP binding activates transcription in the presence of cAMP. E. coli catabolite activator protein
   8661..8691    +  promoter       lac promoter: promoter for the E. coli lac operon
   8695..8717    +  protein_bind   lac operator (fragment): The lac repressor binds to the lac operator to inhibit transcription in E. coli. This inhibition can be relieved by adding lactose or isopropyl-β-D-thiogalactopyranoside (IPTG). lac repressor encoded by lacI
   8749..8832    +  polyA_signal   SV40 poly(A) signal (fragment): SV40 polyadenylation signal
   8999..9328    +  CDS            nef (fragment): NEF_HV1BR - Experimental evidence at protein level: Swiss-Prot protein existence level 1. Extracellular Nef protein targets CD4(+) T-lymphocytes for apoptosis by interacting with CXCR4 surface receptors (PubMed:14990729). From Human immunodeficiency virus type 1 group M subtype B (isolate BRU/LAI) (HIV-1).
   9376..9633    +  LTR            5' LTR (truncated): truncated 5' long terminal repeat (LTR) from HIV-1
   9680..9805    +  misc_feature   HIV-1 Ψ: packaging signal of human immunodeficiency virus type 1
   9789..10127   +  CDS            HIV-1 gag (fragment): gag protein from human immunodeficiency virus 1; gag
  10302..10535   +  misc_feature   RRE: The Rev response element (RRE) of HIV-1 allows for Rev-dependent mRNA export from the nucleus to the cytoplasm.
  10912..55      +  CDS            Rev (fragment) (across the origin): human immunodeficiency virus 1 (HIV-1) Rev protein; rev; enhances nuclear export of unspliced and incompletely spliced viral mRNAs
