[The description below was written by a language model from this plasmid's Addgene catalogue record and pLannotate feature annotations shown in this document.]
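Description:
pHAGE-FGFR3-V788M is an HIV-1-derived lentiviral expression plasmid built on the pHAGE backbone, carrying the human receptor tyrosine kinase FGFR3 with a V788M substitution. It is maintained in E. coli through a high-copy ColE1/pUC-type origin and selected with ampicillin via the β-lactamase gene. The catalogue lists a recombination-deficient strain for propagation, as is usual for plasmids containing repeated LTR sequences.

The viral transfer region runs from a truncated 5' LTR through the Ψ packaging signal, a gag fragment, the Rev response element and the cPPT/CTS, and ends in a U3-deleted, self-inactivating 3' LTR. These elements allow the genomic RNA to be exported, packaged and integrated when packaging functions are supplied in trans, while leaving the integrated provirus without LTR promoter activity. Expression is driven internally by the constitutive human EF-1α promoter. The FGFR3 coding sequence sits between attB1 and attB2 sites, consistent with the recorded Gateway cloning. A V5 epitope tag lies downstream of attB2, but the record does not state whether it is translated in frame with the receptor. An EMCV IRES followed by EGFP places a fluorescent reporter on the same transcript, so transduced cells can be identified or sorted by green fluorescence. A WPRE upstream of the 3' LTR enhances transcript stability and expression. No mammalian drug-selection marker is annotated.

The stated purpose is lentiviral expression of the FGFR3 V788M variant. The associated publication concerns the systematic functional annotation of somatic mutations in cancer, which suggests use in comparing the activity of this mutant with that of other alleles in transduced cells.
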