Addgene plasmid #116390: pHAGE-FGFR3-V788M
Purpose: Lentiviral expression of FGFR3 V788M
Depositing lab: Gordon Mills & Kenneth Scott. Depositing organization: Baylor College of Medicine. Publication: Systematic Functional Annotation of Somatic Mutations in Cancer. Ng PK, Li J, Jeong KJ, Shao S, Chen H, Tsang YH, Sengupta S, Wang Z, Bhavana VH, Tran R, Soewito S, Minussi DC, Moreno D, Kong K, Dogruluk T, Lu H, Gao J, Tokheim C, Zhou DC, Johnson AM, Zeng J, Ip CKM, Ju Z, Wester M, Yu S, Li Y, Vellano CP, Schultz N, Karchin R, Ding L, Lu Y, Cheung LWT, Chen K, Shaw KR, Meric-Bernstam F, Scott KL, Yi S, Sahni N, Liang H, Mills GB. Cancer Cell. 2018 Mar 12;33(3):450-462.e10. doi: 10.1016/j.ccell.2018.01.021. PubMed 29533785.
Backbone
  Vector backbone: pHAGE
  Vector type: Lentiviral
Growth in bacteria
  Bacterial resistance: Ampicillin, 100 μg/mL
  Growth temperature: 37°C
  Growth strain: Stbl3
  Copy number: High Copy
Gene/Insert
  Gene/Insert name: FGFR3
  Species: H. sapiens (human)
  Mutation: V788M
  Entrez Gene: FGFR3 (a.k.a. ACH, CD333, CEK2, HSFGFR3EX, JTK4)
  Cloning method: Gateway Cloning
Terms and licenses: Academic/Nonprofit Terms; Industry Terms: Not Available to Industry
How to cite: pHAGE-FGFR3-V788M was a gift from Gordon Mills & Kenneth Scott (Addgene plasmid # 116390 ; http://n2t.net/addgene:116390 ; RRID:Addgene_116390)
