>Addgene plasmid #116390 | pHAGE-FGFR3-V788M | depositor partial sequence | sequence record 219264 | insert
ATGGGCGCCCCTGCCTGCGCCCTCGCGCTCTGCGTGGCCGTGGCCATCGTGGCCGGCGCCTCCTCGGAGT
CCTTGGGGACGGAGCAGCGCGTCGTGGGGCGAGCGGCAGAAGTCCCGGGCCCAGAGCCCGGCCAGCAGGA
GCAGTTGGTCTTCGGCAGCGGGGATGCTGTGGAGCTGAGCTGTCCCCCGCCCGGGGGTGGTCCCATGGGG
CCCACTGTCTGGGTCAAGGATGGCACAGGGCTGGTGCCCTCGGAGCGTGTCCTGGTGGGGCCCCAGCGGC
TGCAGGTGCTGAATGCCTCCCACGAGGACTCCGGGGCCTACAGCTGCCGGCAGCGGCTCACGCAGCGCGT
ACTGTGCCACTTCAGTGTGCGGGTGACAGACGCTCCATCCTCGGGAGATGACGAAGACGGGGAGGACGAG
GCTGAGGACACAGGTGTGGACACAGGGGCCCCTTACTGGACACGGCCCGAGCGGATGGACAAGAAGCTGC
TGGCCGTGCCGGCCGCCAACACCGTCCGCTTCCGCTGCCCAGCCGCTGGCAACCCCACTCCCTCCATCTC
CTGGCTGAAGAACGGCAGGGAGTTCCGCGGCGAGCACCGCATTGGAGGCATCAAGCTGCGGCATCAGCAG
TGGAGCCTGGTCATGGAAAGCGTGGTGCCCTCGGACCGCGGCAACTACACCTGCGTCGTGGAGAACAAGT
TTGGCAGCATCCGGCAGACGTACACGCTGGACGTGCTGGAGCGCTCCCCGCACCGGCCCATCCTGCAGGC
GGGGCTGCCGGCCAACCAGACGGCGGTGCTGGGCAGCGACGTGGAGTTCCACTGCAAGGTGTACAGTGAC
GCACAGCCCCACATCCAGTGGCTCAAGCACGTGGAGGTGAACGGCAGCAAGGTGGGCCCGGACGGCACAC
CCTACGTTACCGTGCTCAAGACGGCGGGCGCTAACACCACCGACAAGGAGCTAGAGGTTCTCTCCTTGCA
CAACGTCACCTTTGAGGACGCCGGGGAGTACACCTGCCTGGCGGGCAATTCTATTGGGTTTTCTCATCAC
TCTGCGTGGCTGGTGGTGCTGCCAGCCGAGGAGGAGCTGGTGGAGGCTGACGAGGCGGGCAGTGTGTATG
CAGGCATCCTCAGCTACGGGGTGGGCTTCTTCCTGTTCATCCTGGTGGTGGCGGCTGTGACGCTCTGCCG
CCTGCGCAGCCCCCCCAAGAAAGGCCTGGGCTCCCCCACCGTGCACAAGATCTCCCGCTTCCCGCTCAAG
CGACAGGTGTCCCTGGAGTCCAACGCGTCCATGAGCTCCAACACACCACTGGTGCGCATCGCAAGGCTGT
CCTCAGGGGAGGGCCCCACGCTGGCCAATGTCTCCGAGCTCGAGCTGCCTGCCGACCCCAAATGGGAGCT
GTCTCGGGCCCGGCTGACCCTGGGCAAGCCCCTTGGGGAGGGCTGCTTCGGCCAGGTGGTCATGGCGGAG
GCCATCGGCATTGACAAGGACCGGGCCGCCAAGCCTGTCACCGTAGCCGTGAAGATGCTGAAAGACGATG
CCACTGACAAGGACCTGTCGGACCTGGTGTCTGAGATGGAGATGATGAAGATGATCGGGAAACACAAAAA
CATCATCAACCTGCTGGGCGCCTGCACGCAGGGCGGGCCCCTGTACGTGCTGGTGGAGTACGCGGCCAAG
GGTAACCTGCGGGAGTTTCTGCGGGCGCGGCGGCCCCCGGGCCTGGACTACTCCTTCGACACCTGCAAGC
CGCCCGAGGAGCAGCTCACCTTCAAGGACCTGGTGTCCTGTGCCTACCAGGTGGCCCGGGGCATGGAGTA
CTTGGCCTCCCAGAAGTGCATCCACAGGGACCTGGCTGCCCGCAATGTGCTGGTGACCGAGGACAACGTG
ATGAAGATCGCAGACTTCGGGCTGGCCCGGGACGTGCACAACCTCGACTACTACAAGAAGACAACCAACG
GCCGGCTGCCCGTGAAGTGGATGGCGCCTGAGGCCTTGTTTGACCGAGTCTACACTCACCAGAGTGACGT
CTGGTCCTTTGGGGTCCTGCTCTGGGAGATCTTCACGCTGGGGGGCTCCCCGTACCCCGGCATCCCTGTG
GAGGAGCTCTTCAAGCTGCTGAAGGAGGGCCACCGCATGGACAAGCCCGCCAACTGCACACACGACCTGT
ACATGATCATGCGGGAGTGCTGGCATGCCGCGCCCTCCCAGAGGCCCACCTTCAAGCAGCTGGTGGAGGA
CCTGGACCGTGTCCTTACCGTGACGTCCACCGACGAGTACCTGGACCTGTCGGCGCCTTTCGAGCAGTAC
TCCCCGGGTGGCCAGGACACCCCCAGCTCCAGCTCCTCAGGGGACGACTCCATGTTTGCCCACGACCTGC
TGCCCCCGGCCCCACCCAGCAGTGGGGGCTCGCGGACGTAG
